Addgene plasmid #58038: mTagRFP-T2-H2B-6
Purpose: Localization: Nucleus/Histones, Excitation: 555, Emission: 584
Depositing lab: Michael Davidson. Depositing organization: Florida State University, Tallahassee.
Backbone
  Vector backbone: mTagRFP
  Backbone size w/o insert (bp): 4750
  Vector type: Mammalian Expression
  Selectable markers: Neomycin (select with G418)
Growth in bacteria
  Bacterial resistance: Kanamycin, 50 μg/mL
  Growth temperature: 37°C
  Growth strain: DH5alpha
  Copy number: High Copy
Gene/Insert
  Gene/Insert name: H2B (alt names: Human Histone H2B; NM_021058.3)
  Species: H. sapiens (human)
  Mutation: D26G and V119I in H2B
  Entrez Gene: H2BC11 (a.k.a. H2B/r, H2BFR, H2BJ, HIST1H2BJ)
  Promoter: CMV
  Tag / fusion protein: mTagRFP (C terminal on backbone)
  Cloning method: Unknown
  Sequencing primers: 5′ CMV-F; 3′ SV40pA-R
Terms and licenses: Academic/Nonprofit Terms; Industry Terms
Depositor comments: . Excitation = 555; Emission = 584
How to cite: mTagRFP-T2-H2B-6 was a gift from Michael Davidson (Addgene plasmid # 58038 ; http://n2t.net/addgene:58038 ; RRID:Addgene_58038)
