[The description below was written by a language model from this plasmid's Addgene catalogue record and pLannotate feature annotations shown in this document.]
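Description:
mTagRFP-T2-H2B-6 is a mammalian expression plasmid that produces human histone H2B fused to a red fluorescent protein, serving as a marker for the nucleus and chromatin. The backbone has the layout of a standard N1-type fluorescent protein fusion vector. A high-copy ColE1/pUC origin supports propagation in E. coli, and an f1 origin is also present. A single Tn5 aminoglycoside phosphotransferase (NeoR/KanR) gene is driven by tandem bacterial (bla) and SV40 early promoters and terminated by the HSV TK polyadenylation signal. This arrangement gives kanamycin resistance in bacteria and G418 selection in mammalian cells. The sequenced record is about 5.1 kb.

The expression cassette begins with the human cytomegalovirus immediate early enhancer and promoter, followed by a remnant of the multiple cloning site. The H2B coding sequence (HIST1H2BJ/H2BC11) comes next and carries the recorded D26G and V119I substitutions. A short linker, probably the six residues suggested by the "6" in the name, joins H2B to the fluorescent protein at its C terminus, and the cassette ends with the SV40 polyadenylation signal. The catalogue calls the tag mTagRFP, while the annotation identifies the reading frame as TagRFP-T, the Entacmaea quadricolor-derived red protein. The record does not explain how the "T2" variant in the name differs from these. Excitation and emission maxima are listed as 555 and 584 nm. The small annotated fragments of SV40 large T antigen, ble and the bGH polyadenylation signal appear to be backbone remnants or incidental annotation matches rather than functional elements.

Because the fusion is incorporated into nucleosomes, the plasmid is typically used in transient or stable transfection to label nuclei and chromosomes in live or fixed cells. It suits following mitosis and can be combined with spectrally distinct fluorescent markers.
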