Features (pLannotate 1.2.2; 16 found; start..end, strand, type, name):
      1..304     +  enhancer       CMV enhancer: human cytomegalovirus immediate early enhancer
    305..508     +  promoter       CMV promoter: human cytomegalovirus (CMV) immediate early promoter
    531..592     +  misc_feature   MCS (fragment): multiple cloning site
    597..974     +  CDS            H2B: human histone H2B; HIST1H2BJ
    993..1724    +  CDS            TagRFP-T: TagRFP-T is a basic (constitutively fluorescent) red fluorescent protein published in 2008, derived from Entacmaea quadricolor. It has low acid sensitivity.
   1743..1826    +  CDS            large T antigen (fragment): large T antigen from SV40 (simian virus 40)
   1849..1970    +  polyA_signal   SV40 poly(A) signal: SV40 polyadenylation signal
   2004..2432    -  rep_origin     f1 ori (sequence partly withheld): f1 bacteriophage origin of replication; arrow indicates direction of (+) strand synthesis
   2459..2563    +  promoter       AmpR promoter: bla
   2565..2922    +  promoter       SV40 promoter: SV40 enhancer and early promoter
   2957..3751    +  CDS            NeoR/KanR: aminoglycoside phosphotransferase from Tn5; aph(3')-II (or nptII); confers resistance to neomycin, kanamycin, and G418 (Geneticin®)
   3772..3924    +  CDS            ble (fragment): BLE_KLEPN - Experimental evidence at protein level: Swiss-Prot protein existence level 1. Binding protein with a strong affinity to the bleomycin family of antibiotics. Binds to CL990; an antimitotic-antibiotic compound. From Klebsiella pneumoniae.
   3983..4030    +  polyA_signal   HSV TK poly(A) signal: herpes simplex virus thymidine kinase polyadenylation signal (Cole and Stacy, 1985)
   4121..4137    -  polyA_signal   bGH poly(A) signal (fragment): bovine growth hormone polyadenylation signal
   4359..4947    +  rep_origin     ori: high-copy-number ColE1/pMB1/pBR322/pUC origin of replication
   5062..5121    +  enhancer       CMV enhancer (fragment): human cytomegalovirus immediate early enhancer
>Addgene plasmid #58038 | mTagRFP-T2-H2B-6 | addgene full sequence | sequence record 226473 | Addgene NGS Result
CGTTACATAACTTACGGTAAATGGCCCGCCTGGCTGACCGCCCAACGACCCCCGCCCATTGACGTCAATA
ATGACGTATGTTCCCATAGTAACGCCAATAGGGACTTTCCATTGACGTCAATGGGTGGAGTATTTACGGT
AAACTGCCCACTTGGCAGTACATCAAGTGTATCATATGCCAAGTACGCCCCCTATTGACGTCAATGACGG
TAAATGGCCCGCCTGGCATTATGCCCAGTACATGACCTTATGGGACTTTCCTACTTGGCAGTACATCTAC
GTATTAGTCATCGCTATTACCATGGTGATGCGGTTTTGGCAGTACATCAATGGGCGTGGATAGCGGTTTG
ACTCACGGGGATTTCCAAGTCTCCACCCCATTGACGTCAATGGGAGTTTGTTTTGGCACCAAAATCAACG
GGACTTTCCAAAATGTCGTAACAACTCCGCCCCATTGACGCAAATGGGCGGTAGGCGTGTACGGTGGGAG
GTCTATATAAGCAGAGCTGGTTTAGTGAACCGTCAGATCCGCTAGCGCTACCGGACTCAGATCTCGAGCT
CAAGCTTCGAATTCTGCAGTCGACGGTACCGCCACCATGCCAGAGCCAGCGAAGTCTGCTCCCGCCCCGA
AAAAGGGCTCCAAGAAGGCGGTGACTAAGGCGCAGAAGAAAGGCGGCAAGAAGCGCAAGCGCAGCCGCAA
GGAGAGCTATTCCATCTATGTGTACAAGGTTCTGAAGCAGGTCCACCCTGACACCGGCATTTCGTCCAAG
GCCATGGGCATCATGAATTCGTTTGTGAACGACATTTTCGAGCGCATCGCAGGTGAGGCTTCCCGCCTGG
CGCATTACAACAAGCGCTCGACCATCACCTCCAGGGAGATCCAGACGGCCGTGCGCCTGCTGCTGCCTGG
GGAGTTGGCCAAGCACGCCGTGTCCGAGGGTACTAAGGCCATCACCAAGTACACCAGCGCTAAGGATCCA
CCGGTCGCCACCATGGTGTCTAAGGGCGAAGAGCTGATTAAGGAGAACATGCACATGAAGCTGTACATGG
AGGGCACCGTGAACAACCACCACTTCAAGTGCACATCCGAGGGCGAAGGCAAGCCCTACGAGGGCACCCA
GACCATGAGAATCAAGGTGGTCGAGGGCGGCCCTCTCCCCTTCGCCTTCGACATCCTGGCTACCAGCTTC
ATGTACGGCAGCAGAACCTTCATCAACCACACCCAGGGCATCCCCGATTTCTTTAAGCAGTCCTTCCCTG
AGGGCTTCACATGGGAGAGAGTCACCACATACGAAGACGGGGGCGTGCTGACCGCTACCCAGGACACCAG
CCTCCAGGACGGCTGCCTCATCTACAACGTCAAGATCAGAGGGGTGAACTTCCCATCCAACGGCCCTGTG
ATGCAGAAGAAAACACTCGGCTGGGAGGCCAACACCGAGACCCTGTACCCCGCTGACGGCGGCCTGGAAG
GCAGAACCGACATGGCCCTGAAGCTCGTGGGCGGGGGCCACCTGATCTGCAACTTCAAGACCACATACAG
ATCCAAGAAACCCGCTAAGAACCTCAAGATGCCCGGCGTCTACTATGTGGACCACAGACTGGAAAGAATC
AAGGAGGCCGACAAAGAGACCTACGTCGAGCAGCACGAGGTGGCTGTGGCCAGATACTGCGACCTCCCTA
GCAAACTGGGGCACAAACTTAATGGCATGGACGAGCTGTACAAGTAAGCGGCCGCGACTCTAGATCATAA
TCAGCCATACCACATTTGTAGAGGTTTTACTTGCTTTAAAAAACCTCCCACACCTCCCCCTGAACCTGAA
ACATAAAATGAATGCAATTGTTGTTGTTAACTTGTTTATTGCAGCTTATAATGGTTACAAATAAAGCAAT
AGCATCACAAATTTCACAAATAAAGCATTTTTTTCACTGCATTCTAGTTGTGGTTTGTCCAAACTCATCA
ATGTATCTTAAGGCGTAAATTGTAAGCGTTAATATTTTGTTAAAATTCGCGTTAAATTTTTGTTAAATCA
GCTCATTTTTTAACCAATAGGCCGAAATCGGCAAAATCCCTTATAAATCAAAAGAATAGACCGAGATAGG
GT
[37 nt withheld, positions 2103-2139]
AAAGAACGTGGACTCCAACGTCAAAGG
[49 nt withheld, positions 2167-2215]
T
[91 nt withheld, positions 2217-2307]
G
[124 nt withheld, positions 2309-2432]
CAGGTGGCACTTTTCGGGGAAATGTGCGCGGAACCCCTATTTGTTTATTTTTCTAAATACATTCAAATAT
GTATCCGCTCATGAGACAATAACCCTGATAAATGCTTCAATAATATTGAAAAAGGAAGAGTCCTGAGGCG
GAAAGAACCAGCTGTGGAATGTGTGTCAGTTAGGGTGTGGAAAGTCCCCAGGCTCCCCAGCAGGCAGAAG
TATGCAAAGCATGCATCTCAATTAGTCAGCAACCAGGTGTGGAAAGTCCCCAGGCTCCCCAGCAGGCAGA
AGTATGCAAAGCATGCATCTCAATTAGTCAGCAACCATAGTCCCGCCCCTAACTCCGCCCATCCCGCCCC
TAACTCCGCCCAGTTCCGCCCATTCTCCGCCCCATGGCTGACTAATTTTTTTTATTTATGCAGAGGCCGA
GGCCGCCTCGGCCTCTGAGCTATTCCAGAAGTAGTGAGGAGGCTTTTTTGGAGGCCTAGGCTTTTGCAAA
GATCGATCAAGAGACAGGATGAGGATCGTTTCGCATGATTGAACAAGATGGATTGCACGCAGGTTCTCCG
GCCGCTTGGGTGGAGAGGCTATTCGGCTATGACTGGGCACAACAGACAATCGGCTGCTCTGATGCCGCCG
TGTTCCGGCTGTCAGCGCAGGGGCGCCCGGTTCTTTTTGTCAAGACCGACCTGTCCGGTGCCCTGAATGA
ACTGCAAGACGAGGCAGCGCGGCTATCGTGGCTGGCCACGACGGGCGTTCCTTGCGCAGCTGTGCTCGAC
GTTGTCACTGAAGCGGGAAGGGACTGGCTGCTATTGGGCGAAGTGCCGGGGCAGGATCTCCTGTCATCTC
ACCTTGCTCCTGCCGAGAAAGTATCCATCATGGCTGATGCAATGCGGCGGCTGCATACGCTTGATCCGGC
TACCTGCCCATTCGACCACCAAGCGAAACATCGCATCGAGCGAGCACGTACTCGGATGGAAGCCGGTCTT
GTCGATCAGGATGATCTGGACGAAGAGCATCAGGGGCTCGCGCCAGCCGAACTGTTCGCCAGGCTCAAGG
CGAGCATGCCCGACGGCGAGGATCTCGTCGTGACCCATGGCGATGCCTGCTTGCCGAATATCATGGTGGA
AAATGGCCGCTTTTCTGGATTCATCGACTGTGGCCGGCTGGGTGTGGCGGACCGCTATCAGGACATAGCG
TTGGCTACCCGTGATATTGCTGAAGAGCTTGGCGGCGAATGGGCTGACCGCTTCCTCGTGCTTTACGGTA
TCGCCGCTCCCGATTCGCAGCGCATCGCCTTCTATCGCCTTCTTGACGAGTTCTTCTGAGCGGGACTCTG
GGGTTCGAAATGACCGACCAAGCGACGCCCAACCTGCCATCACGAGATTTCGATTCCACCGCCGCCTTCT
ATGAAAGGTTGGGCTTCGGAATCGTTTTCCGGGACGCCGGCTGGATGATCCTCCAGCGCGGGGATCTCAT
GCTGGAGTTCTTCGCCCACCCTAGGGGGAGGCTAACTGAAACACGGAAGGAGACAATACCGGAAGGAACC
CGCGCTATGACGGCAATAAAAAGACAGAATAAAACGCACGGTGTTGGGTCGTTTGTTCATAAACGCGGGG
TTCGGTCCCAGGGCTGGCACTCTGTCGATACCCCACCGAGACCCCATTGGGGCCAATACGCCCGCGTTTC
TTCCTTTTCCCCACCCCACCCCCCAAGTTCGGGTGAAGGCCCAGGGCTCGCAGCCAACGTCGGGGCGGCA
GGCCCTGCCATAGCCTCAGGTTACTCATATATACTTTAGATTGATTTAAAACTTCATTTTTAATTTAAAA
GGATCTAGGTGAAGATCCTTTTTGATAATCTCATGACCAAAATCCCTTAACGTGAGTTTTCGTTCCACTG
AGCGTCAGACCCCGTAGAAAAGATCAAAGGATCTTCTTGAGATCCTTTTTTTCTGCGCGTAATCTGCTGC
TTGCAAACAAAAAAACCACCGCTACCAGCGGTGGTTTGTTTGCCGGATCAAGAGCTACCAACTCTTTTTC
CGAAGGTAACTGGCTTCAGCAGAGCGCAGATACCAAATACTGTTCTTCTAGTGTAGCCGTAGTTAGGCCA
CCACTTCAAGAACTCTGTAGCACCGCCTACATACCTCGCTCTGCTAATCCTGTTACCAGTGGCTGCTGCC
AGTGGCGATAAGTCGTGTCTTACCGGGTTGGACTCAAGACGATAGTTACCGGATAAGGCGCAGCGGTCGG
GCTGAACGGGGGGTTCGTGCACACAGCCCAGCTTGGAGCGAACGACCTACACCGAACTGAGATACCTACA
GCGTGAGCTATGAGAAAGCGCCACGCTTCCCGAAGGGAGAAAGGCGGACAGGTATCCGGTAAGCGGCAGG
GTCGGAACAGGAGAGCGCACGAGGGAGCTTCCAGGGGGAAACGCCTGGTATCTTTATAGTCCTGTCGGGT
TTCGCCACCTCTGACTTGAGCGTCGATTTTTGTGATGCTCGTCAGGGGGGCGGAGCCTATGGAAAAACGC
CAGCAACGCGGCCTTTTTACGGTTCCTGGCCTTTTGCTGGCCTTTTGCTCACATGTTCTTTCCTGCGTTA
TCCCCTGATTCTGTGGATAACCGTATTACCGCCATGCATTAGTTATTAATAGTAATCAATTACGGGGTCA
TTAGTTCATAGCCCATATATGGAGTTCCG
