>Addgene plasmid #58038 | mTagRFP-T2-H2B-6 | addgene partial sequence | sequence record 139820 | SV40pA-R 5'-GAAATTTGTGATGCTATTGC-3'
GTTAACAACAACAATTGCATTCATTTTATGTTTCAGGTTCAGGGGGAGGTGTGGGAGGTTTTTTAAAGCA
AGTAAAACCTCTACAAATGTGGTATGGCTGATTATGATCTAGAGTCGCGGCCGCTTACTTGTACAGCTCG
TCCATGCCATTAAGTTTGTGCCCCAGTTTGCTAGGGAGGTCGCAGTATCTGGCCACAGCCACCTCGTGCT
GCTCGACGTAGGTCTCTTTGTCGGCCTCCTTGATTCTTTCCAGTCTGTGGTCCACATAGTAGACGCCGGG
CATCTTGAGGTTCTTAGCGGGTTTCTTGGATCTGTATGTGGTCTTGAAGTTGCAGATCAGGTGGCCCCCG
CCCACGAGCTTCAGGGCCATGTCGGTTCTGCCTTCCAGGCCGCCGTCAGCGGGGTACAGGGTCTCGGTGT
TGGCCTCCCAGCCGAGTGTTTTCTTCTGCATCACAGGGCCGTTGGATGGGAAGTTCACCCCTCTGATCTT
GACGTTGTAGATGAGGCAGCCGTCCTGGAGGCTGGTGTCCTGGGTAGCGGTCAGCACGCCCCCGTCTTCG
TATGTGGTGACTCTCTCCCATGTGAAGCCCTCAGGGAAGGACTGCTTAAAGAAATCGGGGATGCCCTGGG
TGTGGTTGATGAAGGTTCTGCTGCCGTACATGAAGCTGGTAGCCAGGATGTCGAAGGCGAAGGGGAGAGG
GCCGCCCTCGACCACCTTGATTCTCATGGTCTGGGTGCCCTCGTAGGGCTTGCCTTCGCCCTCGGATGTG
CACTTGAAGTGGTGGTTGTTCACGGTGCC
